Addgene plasmid #42480: G3BP1A
Purpose: Bacterial expression for structure determination; may not be full ORF
Depositing lab: Nicola Burgess-Brown. Depositing organization: University of Oxford.
Backbone
  Vector backbone: pNIC28-Bsa4
  Backbone manufacturer: SGC
  Vector type: Bacterial Expression
Growth in bacteria
  Bacterial resistance: Kanamycin, 50 μg/mL
  Growth temperature: 37°C
  Growth strain: Mach1 ;
  Copy number: High Copy
Gene/Insert
  Gene/Insert name: G3BP1A (alt names: G3BP1A; gi|5031703; PDB:3Q90)
  Species: H. sapiens (human)
  Insert size (bp): 514
  Mutation: See Comments
  Tag / fusion protein: His6-TEV (N terminal on insert)
  Cloning method: Ligation Independent Cloning
  Sequencing primers: 5′ T7; 3′ T7-term
Terms and licenses: Academic/Nonprofit Terms; Industry Terms: Not Available to Industry
Depositor comments: http://www.thesgc.org/structures/3Q90/ Use BL21(DE3)-R3-pRARE2 strain for expression.
How to cite: G3BP1A was a gift from Nicola Burgess-Brown (Addgene plasmid # 42480 ; http://n2t.net/addgene:42480 ; RRID:Addgene_42480)
