[The description below was written by a language model from this plasmid's Addgene catalogue record.]
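Description:
G3BP1A is a bacterial expression plasmid built on the pNIC28-Bsa4 backbone from the Structural Genomics Consortium, made to produce a fragment of human G3BP1 (Ras GTPase-activating protein-binding protein 1) for structure determination. It is a high-copy plasmid propagated in E. coli under kanamycin selection. No feature table accompanies the record, so the origin of replication and the exact regulatory elements are not listed. The use of T7 and T7-terminator sequencing primers, together with the depositor's recommendation of a DE3 lysogen expression strain carrying a rare-codon tRNA plasmid, points to a T7 promoter-driven expression cassette that relies on host-supplied T7 RNA polymerase.

The insert is about 514 bp of human G3BP1 coding sequence, introduced by ligation-independent cloning. At this size it encodes only part of the protein, and the record itself cautions that it may not be the full open reading frame. This fits a domain-level construct chosen for crystallisation, and the entry is linked to a deposited protein structure. The fragment is fused at its N terminus to a hexahistidine tag followed by a TEV protease cleavage site, which allows purification by immobilised metal affinity chromatography and subsequent removal of the tag to leave near-native protein. The mutation field only refers to the depositor comments, which do not describe specific sequence changes, so any differences from the reference sequence are not stated. The plasmid is typically used for recombinant overexpression and purification of this G3BP1 fragment for structural or biochemical studies.
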