>Addgene plasmid #42480 | G3BP1A | depositor partial sequence | sequence record 57312 | G3BP1A sequence 514 bps
CATATGCACCATCATCATCATCATTCTTCTGGTGTAGATCTGGGTACCGAGAACCTGTACTTCCAATCCA
TGGTGATGGAGAAGCCTAGTCCCCTGCTGGTCGGGCGGGAATTTGTGAGACAGTATTACACACTGCTGAA
CCAGGCCCCAGACATGCTGCATAGATTTTATGGAAAGAACTCTTCTTATGTCCATGGGGGATTGGATTCA
AATGGAAAGCCAGCAGATGCAGTCTACGGACAGAAAGAAATCCACAGGAAAGTGATGTCACAAAACTTCA
CCAACTGCCACACCAAGATTCGCCATGTTGATGCTCATGCCACGCTAAATGATGGTGTGGTAGTCCAGGT
GATGGGGCTTCTCTCTAACAACAACCAGGCTTTGAGGAGATTCATGCAAACGTTTGTCCTTGCTCCTGAG
GGGTCTGTTGCAAATAAATTCTATGTTCACAATGATATCTTCAGATACCAAGATGAGGTCTTTGGTTGAC
AGTAAAGGTGGATACGGATCCGAA
