>Addgene plasmid #42480 | G3BP1A | addgene partial sequence | sequence record 59826 | T7 5'-TAATACGACTCACTATAGGG-3'
ATTCCCCTCTAGAAATAATTTTGTTTAACTTTAAGAAGGAGATATACATATGCACCATCATCATCATCAT
TCTTCTGGTGTAGATCTGGGTACCGAGAACCTGTACTTCCAATCCATGGTGATGGAGAAGCCTAGTCCCC
TGCTGGTCGGGCGGGAATTTGTGAGACAGTATTACACACTGCTGAACCAGGCCCCAGACATGCTGCATAG
ATTTTATGGAAAGAACTCTTCTTATGTCCATGGGGGATTGGATTCAAATGGAAAGCCAGCAGATGCAGTC
TACGGACAGAAAGAAATCCACAGGAAAGTGATGTCACAAAACTTCACCAACTGCCACACCAAGATTCGCC
ATGTTGATGCTCATGCCACGCTAAATGATGGTGTGGTAGTCCAGGTGATGGGGCTTCTCTCTAACAACAA
CCAGGCTTTGAGGAGATTCATGCAAACGTTTGTCCTTGCTCCTGAGGGGTCTGTTGCAAATAAATTCTAT
GTTCACAATGATATCTTCAGATACCAAGATGAGGTCTTTGGTTGACAGTAAAGGTGGATACGGATCCGAA
TTCGAGCTCCGTCGACAAGCTTGCGGCCGCACTCGAGCACCACCACCACCACCACTGAGATCCGGCTGCT
AACAAAGCCCGAAAGGAAGCTGAGTTGGCTGCTGCCACCGCTGAGCAATAACTAGCATAACCCCTTGGGG
CCTCTAAACGGGTCTTGAGGGGTTTTTTGCTGAAAGGAGGAACTATATCCGGATTGGCGAATGGG
[124 nt withheld, positions 766-889]
C
[80 nt withheld, positions 891-970]
